Addgene plasmid #142632: TFORF0462
Purpose: Lentiviral vector for overexpressing transcription factor ORFs with unique 24-bp barcodes. Barcodes facilitate identification of transcription factors in pooled screens.
Depositing lab: Feng Zhang. Depositing organization: Broad Institute. Publication: A transcription factor atlas of directed differentiation. Joung J, Ma S, Tay T, Geiger-Schuller KR, Kirchgatterer PC, Verdine VK, Guo B, Arias-Garcia MA, Allen WE, Singh A, Kuksenko O, Abudayyeh OO, Gootenberg JS, Fu Z, Macrae RK, Buenrostro JD, Regev A, Zhang F. Cell. 2023 Jan 5;186(1):209-229.e26. doi: 10.1016/j.cell.2022.11.026. PubMed 36608654.
Backbone
  Vector backbone: pLX_TRC317
  Backbone manufacturer: Broad Institute Genetic Perturbation Platform
  Backbone size w/o insert (bp): 8264
  Vector type: Mammalian Expression, Lentiviral
  Selectable markers: Puromycin
Growth in bacteria
  Bacterial resistance: Ampicillin, 100 μg/mL
  Growth temperature: 37°C
  Growth strain: NEB Stable
  Copy number: High Copy
Gene/Insert
  Gene/Insert name: CREB5
  Species: H. sapiens (human)
  Insert size (bp): 1211
  Entrez Gene: CREB5 (a.k.a. CRE-BPA, CREB-5, CREBPA)
  Promoter: EF1a
  Cloning method: Unknown
  Sequencing primers: 5′ GGGTGGAGACTGAAGTTAGGCCAG; 3′ CACATAGCGTAAAAGGAGCAACATAG
Terms and licenses: Academic/Nonprofit Terms; Industry Terms: Not Available to Industry
Depositor comments: NM_001011666,ENST00000396298 . The transcription factor ORF portion of this plasmid was synthesized by Genewiz. Please test multiple small colonies in case of plasmid recombination. To make this collection available in a timely manner, a portion of this collection was not fully sequenced by Addgene. If an Addgene verified full plasmid sequence is not available, please contact us prior to placing an order to request the full sequence.
How to cite: TFORF0462 was a gift from Feng Zhang (Addgene plasmid # 142632 ; http://n2t.net/addgene:142632 ; RRID:Addgene_142632)
