[The description below was written by a language model from this plasmid's Addgene catalogue record and pLannotate feature annotations shown in this document.]
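Description:
TFORF0462 is a lentiviral mammalian expression plasmid built on the pLX_TRC317 backbone, carrying a human CREB5 open reading frame as one member of a barcoded transcription factor ORF collection. In bacteria it is maintained by a high-copy ColE1/pUC-type origin and selected with ampicillin through the β-lactamase gene. An f1 origin and remnants of a lac/lacZα cloning region with T3 and T7 promoters are also present in the backbone. The depositor warns of possible plasmid recombination, a common concern with LTR-containing vectors.

The viral portion has a third-generation, self-inactivating layout. An RSV promoter drives a truncated HIV-1 5' LTR, followed by the Ψ packaging signal with a gag fragment, the Rev response element, a cPPT/CTS element, and a ΔU3 3' LTR with a downstream SV40 polyadenylation signal. Two expression units lie between the LTRs. The first is an SV40 early promoter driving puromycin N-acetyltransferase, which allows selection of transduced cells. The second is the strong constitutive EF-1α promoter driving CREB5, a cAMP response element-binding transcriptional activator, with a WPRE downstream to enhance transcript stability and expression.

The catalogue lists a 1,211 bp insert, of which the annotated CREB5 coding match covers about 1,060 bp. The record states that each ORF carries a unique 24-bp barcode, but the barcode is not annotated in the feature table and its position is therefore not stated. A short U6 promoter fragment sits between the ORF and the WPRE. The construct is intended for overexpressing CREB5 in mammalian cells, individually or in pooled transcription factor screens such as directed differentiation studies, where the barcode identifies the delivered factor.
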