Features (pLannotate 1.2.2; 31 found; start..end, strand, type, name):
      5..231     +  promoter       RSV promoter: Rous sarcoma virus enhancer/promoter
    232..412     +  LTR            5' LTR (truncated): truncated 5' long terminal repeat (LTR) from HIV-1
    459..584     +  misc_feature   HIV-1 Ψ: packaging signal of human immunodeficiency virus type 1
    568..931     +  CDS            HIV-1 gag (fragment): gag protein from human immunodeficiency virus 1; gag
   1077..1310    +  misc_feature   RRE: The Rev response element (RRE) of HIV-1 allows for Rev-dependent mRNA export from the nucleus to the cytoplasm.
   1687..1713    +  CDS            Rev (fragment): human immunodeficiency virus 1 (HIV-1) Rev protein; rev; enhances nuclear export of unspliced and incompletely spliced viral mRNAs
   1720..1743    +  promoter       SV40 promoter (fragment): SV40 early promoter
   1744..1815    +  promoter       SV40 promoter (fragment): SV40 enhancer and early promoter
   1839..1974    +  rep_origin     SV40 ori: SV40 origin of replication
   2020..2616    +  CDS            PuroR (fragment): puromycin N-acetyltransferase; pac from Streptomyces; confers resistance to puromycin
   2665..2782    +  misc_feature   cPPT/CTS: central polypurine tract and central termination sequence of HIV-1
   2847..2913    +  CDS            small t antigen (fragment): SV40 (simian virus 40) small t antigen
   2920..4098    +  promoter       EF-1α promoter: strong constitutive promoter for human elongation factor EF-1α
   4163..5221    +  CDS            CREB5 (fragment): CREB5_HUMAN - Also known as CREBPA. Experimental evidence at protein level: Swiss-Prot protein existence level 1. Binds to the cAMP response element and activates transcription. From Homo sapiens (Human).
   5237..5290    +  promoter       U6 promoter (fragment): RNA polymerase III promoter for human U6 snRNA
   5332..5920    +  misc_feature   WPRE: woodchuck hepatitis virus posttranscriptional regulatory element
   5971..5990    +  misc_feature   cPPT/CTS (fragment): central polypurine tract and central termination sequence of HIV-1
   5992..6225    +  LTR            3' LTR (ΔU3): self-inactivating 3' long terminal repeat (LTR) from HIV-1
   6303..6424    +  polyA_signal   SV40 poly(A) signal: SV40 polyadenylation signal
   6464..6599    +  rep_origin     SV40 ori: SV40 origin of replication
   6620..6638    -  promoter       T7 promoter: promoter for bacteriophage T7 RNA polymerase
   6646..6801    +  CDS            lacZα (fragment): LacZα fragment of β-galactosidase; lacZ fragment
   6806..7234    +  rep_origin     f1 ori (sequence partly withheld): f1 bacteriophage origin of replication; arrow indicates direction of (+) strand synthesis
   7287..7391    +  promoter       AmpR promoter: bla
   7392..8252    +  CDS            AmpR: β-lactamase; bla; confers resistance to ampicillin, carbenicillin, and related antibiotics
   8423..9011    +  rep_origin     ori: high-copy-number ColE1/pMB1/pBR322/pUC origin of replication
   9194..9286    +  CDS            lacI (fragment): lac repressor; lacI; The lac repressor binds to the lac operator to inhibit transcription in E. coli. This inhibition can be relieved by adding lactose or isopropyl-β-D-thiogalactopyranoside (IPTG).
   9299..9320    +  protein_bind   CAP binding site: CAP binding activates transcription in the presence of cAMP. E. coli catabolite activator protein
   9335..9365    +  promoter       lac promoter: promoter for the E. coli lac operon
   9373..9389    +  protein_bind   lac operator: The lac repressor binds to the lac operator to inhibit transcription in E. coli. This inhibition can be relieved by adding lactose or isopropyl-β-D-thiogalactopyranoside (IPTG). lac repressor encoded by lacI
   9434..9452    +  promoter       T3 promoter: promoter for bacteriophage T3 RNA polymerase
>Addgene plasmid #142632 | TFORF0462 | addgene full sequence | sequence record 397730 | Addgene NGS Result
TTAATGTAGTCTTATGCAATACTCTTGTAGTCTTGCAACATGGTAACGATGAGTTAGCAACATGCCTTAC
AAGGAGAGAAAAAGCACCGTGCATGCCGATTGGTGGAAGTAAGGTGGTACGATCGTGCCTTATTAGGAAG
GCAACAGACGGGTCTGACATGGATTGGACGAACCACTGAATTGCCGCATTGCAGAGATATTGTATTTAAG
TGCCTAGCTCGATACATAAACGGGTCTCTCTGGTTAGACCAGATCTGAGCCTGGGAGCTCTCTGGCTAAC
TAGGGAACCCACTGCTTAAGCCTCAATAAAGCTTGCCTTGAGTGCTTCAAGTAGTGTGTGCCCGTCTGTT
GTGTGACTCTGGTAACTAGAGATCCCTCAGACCCTTTTAGTCAGTGTGGAAAATCTCTAGCAGTGGCGCC
CGAACAGGGACTTGAAAGCGAAAGGGAAACCAGAGGAGCTCTCTCGACGCAGGACTCGGCTTGCTGAAGC
GCGCACGGCAAGAGGCGAGGGGCGGCGACTGGTGAGTACGCCAAAAATTTTGACTAGCGGAGGCTAGAAG
GAGAGAGATGGGTGCGAGAGCGTCAGTATTAAGCGGGGGAGAATTAGATCGCGATGGGAAAAAATTCGGT
TAAGGCCAGGGGGAAAGAAAAAATATAAATTAAAACATATAGTATGGGCAAGCAGGGAGCTAGAACGATT
CGCAGTTAATCCTGGCCTGTTAGAAACATCAGAAGGCTGTAGACAAATACTGGGACAGCTACAACCATCC
CTTCAGACAGGATCAGAAGAACTTAGATCATTATATAATACAGTAGCAACCCTCTATTGTGTGCATCAAA
GGATAGAGATAAAAGACACCAAGGAAGCTTTAGACAAGATAGAGGAAGAGCAAAACAAAAGTAAGACCAC
CGCACAGCAAGCGGCCGCTGATCTTCAGACCTGGAGGAGGAGATATGAGGGACAATTGGAGAAGTGAATT
ATATAAATATAAAGTAGTAAAAATTGAACCATTAGGAGTAGCACCCACCAAGGCAAAGAGAAGAGTGGTG
CAGAGAGAAAAAAGAGCAGTGGGAATAGGAGCTTTGTTCCTTGGGTTCTTGGGAGCAGCAGGAAGCACTA
TGGGCGCAGCGTCAATGACGCTGACGGTACAGGCCAGACAATTATTGTCTGGTATAGTGCAGCAGCAGAA
CAATTTGCTGAGGGCTATTGAGGCGCAACAGCATCTGTTGCAACTCACAGTCTGGGGCATCAAGCAGCTC
CAGGCAAGAATCCTGGCTGTGGAAAGATACCTAAAGGATCAACAGCTCCTGGGGATTTGGGGTTGCTCTG
GAAAACTCATTTGCACCACTGCTGTGCCTTGGAATGCTAGTTGGAGTAATAAATCTCTGGAACAGATTTG
GAATCACACGACCTGGATGGAGTGGGACAGAGAAATTAACAATTACACAAGCTTAATACACTCCTTAATT
GAAGAATCGCAAAACCAGCAAGAAAAGAATGAACAAGAATTATTGGAATTAGATAAATGGGCAAGTTTGT
GGAATTGGTTTAACATAACAAATTGGCTGTGGTATATAAAATTATTCATAATGATAGTAGGAGGCTTGGT
AGGTTTAAGAATAGTTTTTGCTGTACTTTCTATAGTGAATAGAGTTAGGCAGGGATATTCACCATTATCG
TTTCAGACCCACCTCCCAACCCCGAGGGGACCCATGCATTGCATCTCAATTAGTCAGCAACCAGGTGTGG
AAAGTCCCCAGGCTCCCCAGCAGGCAGAAGTATGCAAAGCATGCGTCTCAATTAGTCAGCAACCATAGTC
CCGCCCCTAACTCCGCCCATCCCGCCCCTAACTCCGCCCAGTTCCGCCCATTCTCCGCCCCATGGCTGAC
TAATTTTTTTTATTTATGCAGAGGCCGAGGCCGCCTCGGCCTCTGAGCTATTCCAGAAGTAGTGAGGAGG
CTTTTTTGGAGGCCTAGGCTTTTGCAAAAAGCTTTCTAGAGGTACCACCGGAGCTTACCATGACCGAGTA
CAAGCCCACGGTGCGCCTCGCCACCCGCGACGACGTCCCCAGGGCCGTACGCACCCTCGCCGCCGCGTTC
GCCGACTACCCCGCCACGCGCCACACCGTCGATCCGGACCGCCACATCGAGCGGGTCACCGAGCTGCAAG
AACTCTTCCTCACGCGCGTCGGGCTCGACATCGGCAAGGTGTGGGTCGCGGACGACGGCGCCGCCGTGGC
GGTCTGGACCACGCCGGAGAGCGTCGAAGCGGGGGCGGTGTTCGCCGAGATCGGCCCGCGCATGGCCGAG
TTGAGCGGTTCCCGGCTGGCCGCGCAGCAACAGATGGAAGGCCTCCTGGCGCCGCACCGGCCCAAGGAGC
CCGCGTGGTTCCTGGCCACCGTCGGCGTCTCGCCCGACCACCAGGGCAAGGGTCTGGGCAGCGCCGTCGT
GCTCCCCGGAGTGGAGGCGGCCGAGCGCGCCGGGGTGCCCGCCTTCCTGGAGACCTCCGCGCCCCGCAAC
CTCCCCTTCTACGAGCGGCTCGGCTTCACCGTCACCGCCGACGTCGAGGTGCCCGAAGGACCGCGCACCT
GGTGCATGACCCGCAAGCCCGGTGCCAGTTAACGAATTCTAGATCTTGAGACAAATGGCAGTATTCATCC
ACAATTTTAAAAGAAAAGGGGGGATTGGGGGGTACAGTGCAGGGGAAAGAATAGTAGACATAATAGCAAC
AGACATACAAACTAAAGAATTACAAAAACAAATTACAAAAATTCAAAATTTTCGGGTTTATTACAGGGAC
AGCAGAGATCCACTTTGGCGCCGGCTCGAGGCCTGCAGGTGCAAAGATGGATAAAGTTTTAAACAGAGAG
GAATCTTTGCAGCTAATGGACCTTCTAGGTCTTGAAAGGAGTGGGAATTGGCTCCGGTGCCCGTCAGTGG
GCAGAGCGCACATCGCCCACAGTCCCCGAGAAGTTGGGGGGAGGGGTCGGCAATTGAACCGGTGCCTAGA
GAAGGTGGCGCGGGGTAAACTGGGAAAGTGATGTCGTGTACTGGCTCCGCCTTTTTCCCGAGGGTGGGGG
AGAACCGTATATAAGTGCAGTAGTCGCCGTGAACGTTCTTTTTCGCAACGGGTTTGCCGCCAGAACACAG
GTAAGTGCCGTGTGTGGTTCCCGCGGGCCTGGCCTCTTTACGGGTTATGGCCCTTGCGTGCCTTGAATTA
CTTCCACCTGGCTGCAGTACGTGATTCTTGATCCCGAGCTTCGGGTTGGAAGTGGGTGGGAGAGTTCGAG
GCCTTGCGCTTAAGGAGCCCCTTCGCCTCGTGCTTGAGTTGAGGCCTGGCCTGGGCGCTGGGGCCGCCGC
GTGCGAATCTGGTGGCACCTTCGCGCCTGTCTCGCTGCTTTCGATAAGTCTCTAGCCATTTAAAATTTTT
GATGACCTGCTGCGACGCTTTTTTTCTGGCAAGATAGTCTTGTAAATGCGGGCCAAGATCTGCACACTGG
TATTTCGGTTTTTGGGGCCGCGGGCGGCGACGGGGCCCGTGCGTCCCAGCGCACATGTTCGGCGAGGCGG
GGCCTGCGAGCGCGGCCACCGAGAATCGGACGGGGGTAGTCTCAAGCTGGCCGGCCTGCTCTGGTGCCTG
GCCTCGCGCCGCCGTGTATCGCCCCGCCCTGGGCGGCAAGGCTGGCCCGGTCGGCACCAGTTGCGTGAGC
GGAAAGATGGCCGCTTCCCGGCCCTGCTGCAGGGAGCTCAAAATGGAGGACGCGGCGCTCGGGAGAGCGG
GCGGGTGAGTCACCCACACAAAGGAAAAGGGCCTTTCCGTCCTCAGCCGTCGCTTCATGTGACTCCACGG
AGTACCGGGCGCCGTCCAGGCACCTCGATTAGTTCTCGAGCTTTTGGAGTACGTCGTCTTTAGGTTGGGG
GGAGGGGTTTTATGCGATGGAGTTTCCCCACACTGAGTGGGTGGAGACTGAAGTTAGGCCAGCTTGGCAC
TTGATGTAATTCTCCTTGGAATTTGCCCTTTTTGAGTTTGGATCTTGGTTCATTCTCAAGCCTCAGACAG
TGGTTCAAAGTTTTTTTCTTCCATTTCAGGTGTCGTGAGGCTAGCACCGCCACCATGTTCTGCACCTCAG
GAGGGAATTCAGCCTCAGTGATGTCCATGAGGCCTGTCCCAGGCTCTCTATCTTCTCTGCTACATCTCCA
CAACAGACAGAGACAGCCCATGCCAGCCTCCATGCCTGGGACCCTGCCCAACCCTACAATGCCAGGATCT
TCCGCCGTCTTGATGCCAATGGAGCGACAAATGTCAGTGAACTCCAGCATCATGGGGATGCAAGGTCCAA
ATCTCAGCAACCCCTGTGCTTCTCCCCAGGTCCAGCCAATGCATTCAGAAGCCAAAATGAGGTTGAAGGC
TGCATTGACTCACCACCCTGCTGCCATGTCAAATGGGAACATGAACACCATGGGACACATGATGGAGATG
ATGGGCTCCCGGCAGGACCAGACGCCACACCATCACATGCACTCGCACCCGCATCAGCACCAGACACTGC
CACCCCATCACCCTTACCCACACCAGCACCAGCACCCAGCACACCATCCTCACCCTCAACCCCATCACCA
GCAGAACCATCCACATCACCACTCCCATTCCCACCTTCATGCACACCCAGCACATCACCAGACCTCGCCA
CATCCGCCCCTGCACACCGGCAACCAAGCACAGGTTTCACCAGCAACACAACAGATGCAGCCAACCCAGA
CAATACAGCCACCCCAGCCCACAGGGGGGCGCCGGCGAAGGGTGGTAGACGAGGATCCGGACGAGAGGCG
GCGGAAATTTCTGGAACGGAACCGGGCAGCTGCCACCCGCTGCAGACAGAAGAGGAAGGTCTGGGTGATG
TCATTGGAAAAGAAAGCAGAAGAACTCACCCAGACAAACATGCAGCTTCAGAATGAAGTGTCTATGTTGA
AAAATGAGGTGGCCCAGCTGAAACAGTTGTTGTTAACACATAAAGACTGCCCAATAACAGCCATGCAGAA
AGAATCACAAGGATATCTAAGTCCAGAGAGTAGCCCTCCTGCTAGTCCTGTCCCAGCTTGCTCCCAGCAA
CAAGTCATCCAGCATAATACCATCACTACTTCCTCATCGGTCAGCGAGGTGGTAGGAAGCTCCACCCTCA
GCCAGCTCACCACTCACAGAACAGACCTGAATCCGATTCTTTAGTAATGAACTAGTCCGTAACTTGAAAG
TATTTCGATTTCTTGGCTTTATATATCTTGTGGAAAGGACGAGGCGGGAGGGTTGCTGCACTTACGACGC
GTTAAGTCGACAATCAACCTCTGGATTACAAAATTTGTGAAAGATTGACTGGTATTCTTAACTATGTTGC
TCCTTTTACGCTATGTGGATACGCTGCTTTAATGCCTTTGTATCATGCTATTGCTTCCCGTATGGCTTTC
ATTTTCTCCTCCTTGTATAAATCCTGGTTGCTGTCTCTTTATGAGGAGTTGTGGCCCGTTGTCAGGCAAC
GTGGCGTGGTGTGCACTGTGTTTGCTGACGCAACCCCCACTGGTTGGGGCATTGCCACCACCTGTCAGCT
CCTTTCCGGGACTTTCGCTTTCCCCCTCCCTATTGCCACGGCGGAACTCATCGCCGCCTGCCTTGCCCGC
TGCTGGACAGGGGCTCGGCTGTTGGGCACTGACAATTCCGTGGTGTTGTCGGGGAAATCATCGTCCTTTC
CTTGGCTGCTCGCCTGTGTTGCCACCTGGATTCTGCGCGGGACGTCCTTCTGCTACGTCCCTTCGGCCCT
CAATCCAGCGGACCTTCCTTCCCGCGGCCTGCTGCCGGCTCTGCGGCCTCTTCCGCGTCTTCGCCTTCGC
CCTCAGACGAGTCGGATCTCCCTTTGGGCCGCCTCCCCGCGTCGACTTTAAGACCAATGACTTACAAGGC
AGCTGTAGATCTTAGCCACTTTTTAAAAGAAAAGGGGGGACTGGAAGGGCTAATTCACTCCCAACGAAGA
CAAGATCTGCTTTTTGCTTGTACTGGGTCTCTCTGGTTAGACCAGATCTGAGCCTGGGAGCTCTCTGGCT
AACTAGGGAACCCACTGCTTAAGCCTCAATAAAGCTTGCCTTGAGTGCTTCAAGTAGTGTGTGCCCGTCT
GTTGTGTGACTCTGGTAACTAGAGATCCCTCAGACCCTTTTAGTCAGTGTGGAAAATCTCTAGCAGTACG
TATAGTAGTTCATGTCATCTTATTATTCAGTATTTATAACTTGCAAAGAAATGAATATCAGAGAGTGAGA
GGAACTTGTTTATTGCAGCTTATAATGGTTACAAATAAAGCAATAGCATCACAAATTTCACAAATAAAGC
ATTTTTTTCACTGCATTCTAGTTGTGGTTTGTCCAAACTCATCAATGTATCTTATCATGTCTGGCTCTAG
CTATCCCGCCCCTAACTCCGCCCATCCCGCCCCTAACTCCGCCCAGTTCCGCCCATTCTCCGCCCCATGG
CTGACTAATTTTTTTTATTTATGCAGAGGCCGAGGCCGCCTCGGCCTCTGAGCTATTCCAGAAGTAGTGA
GGAGGCTTTTTTGGAGGCCTAGGGACGTACCCAATTCGCCCTATAGTGAGTCGTATTACGCGCGCTCACT
GGCCGTCGTTTTACAACGTCGTGACTGGGAAAACCCTGGCGTTACCCAACTTAATCGCCTTGCAGCACAT
CCCCCTTTCGCCAGCTGGCGTAATAGCGAAGAGGCCCGCACCGATCGCCCTTCCCAACAGTTGCGCAGCC
TGAATGGCGAATGGG
[124 nt withheld, positions 6806-6929]
C
[91 nt withheld, positions 6931-7021]
A
[49 nt withheld, positions 7023-7071]
CCTTTGACGTTGGAGTCCACGTTCTTT
[37 nt withheld, positions 7099-7135]
ACCCTATCTCGGTCTATTCTTTTGATTTATAAGGGATTTTGCCGATTTCGGCCTATTGGTTAAAAAATGA
GCTGATTTAACAAAAATTTAACGCGAATTTTAACAAAATATTAACGCTTACAATTTAGGTGGCACTTTTC
GGGGAAATGTGCGCGGAACCCCTATTTGTTTATTTTTCTAAATACATTCAAATATGTATCCGCTCATGAG
ACAATAACCCTGATAAATGCTTCAATAATATTGAAAAAGGAAGAGTATGAGTATTCAACATTTCCGTGTC
GCCCTTATTCCCTTTTTTGCGGCATTTTGCCTTCCTGTTTTTGCTCACCCAGAAACGCTGGTGAAAGTAA
AAGATGCTGAAGATCAGTTGGGTGCACGAGTGGGTTACATCGAACTGGATCTCAACAGCGGTAAGATCCT
TGAGAGTTTTCGCCCCGAAGAACGTTTTCCAATGATGAGCACTTTTAAAGTTCTGCTATGTGGCGCGGTA
TTATCCCGTATTGACGCCGGGCAAGAGCAACTCGGTCGCCGCATACACTATTCTCAGAATGACTTGGTTG
AGTACTCACCAGTCACAGAAAAGCATCTTACGGATGGCATGACAGTAAGAGAATTATGCAGTGCTGCCAT
AACCATGAGTGATAACACTGCGGCCAACTTACTTCTGACAACGATCGGAGGACCGAAGGAGCTAACCGCT
TTTTTGCACAACATGGGGGATCATGTAACTCGCCTTGATCGTTGGGAACCGGAGCTGAATGAAGCCATAC
CAAACGACGAGCGTGACACCACGATGCCTGTAGCAATGGCAACAACGTTGCGCAAACTATTAACTGGCGA
ACTACTTACTCTAGCTTCCCGGCAACAATTAATAGACTGGATGGAGGCGGATAAAGTTGCAGGACCACTT
CTGCGCTCGGCCCTTCCGGCTGGCTGGTTTATTGCTGATAAATCTGGAGCCGGTGAGCGTGGGTCTCGCG
GTATCATTGCAGCACTGGGGCCAGATGGTAAGCCCTCCCGTATCGTAGTTATCTACACGACGGGGAGTCA
GGCAACTATGGATGAACGAAATAGACAGATCGCTGAGATAGGTGCCTCACTGATTAAGCATTGGTAACTG
TCAGACCAAGTTTACTCATATATACTTTAGATTGATTTAAAACTTCATTTTTAATTTAAAAGGATCTAGG
TGAAGATCCTTTTTGATAATCTCATGACCAAAATCCCTTAACGTGAGTTTTCGTTCCACTGAGCGTCAGA
CCCCGTAGAAAAGATCAAAGGATCTTCTTGAGATCCTTTTTTTCTGCGCGTAATCTGCTGCTTGCAAACA
AAAAAACCACCGCTACCAGCGGTGGTTTGTTTGCCGGATCAAGAGCTACCAACTCTTTTTCCGAAGGTAA
CTGGCTTCAGCAGAGCGCAGATACCAAATACTGTTCTTCTAGTGTAGCCGTAGTTAGGCCACCACTTCAA
GAACTCTGTAGCACCGCCTACATACCTCGCTCTGCTAATCCTGTTACCAGTGGCTGCTGCCAGTGGCGAT
AAGTCGTGTCTTACCGGGTTGGACTCAAGACGATAGTTACCGGATAAGGCGCAGCGGTCGGGCTGAACGG
GGGGTTCGTGCACACAGCCCAGCTTGGAGCGAACGACCTACACCGAACTGAGATACCTACAGCGTGAGCT
ATGAGAAAGCGCCACGCTTCCCGAAGGGAGAAAGGCGGACAGGTATCCGGTAAGCGGCAGGGTCGGAACA
GGAGAGCGCACGAGGGAGCTTCCAGGGGGAAACGCCTGGTATCTTTATAGTCCTGTCGGGTTTCGCCACC
TCTGACTTGAGCGTCGATTTTTGTGATGCTCGTCAGGGGGGCGGAGCCTATGGAAAAACGCCAGCAACGC
GGCCTTTTTACGGTTCCTGGCCTTTTGCTGGCCTTTTGCTCACATGTTCTTTCCTGCGTTATCCCCTGAT
TCTGTGGATAACCGTATTACCGCCTTTGAGTGAGCTGATACCGCTCGCCGCAGCCGAACGACCGAGCGCA
GCGAGTCAGTGAGCGAGGAAGCGGAAGAGCGCCCAATACGCAAACCGCCTCTCCCCGCGCGTTGGCCGAT
TCATTAATGCAGCTGGCACGACAGGTTTCCCGACTGGAAAGCGGGCAGTGAGCGCAACGCAATTAATGTG
AGTTAGCTCACTCATTAGGCACCCCAGGCTTTACACTTTATGCTTCCGGCTCGTATGTTGTGTGGAATTG
TGAGCGGATAACAATTTCACACAGGAAACAGCTATGACCATGATTACGCCAAGCGCGCAATTAACCCTCA
CTAAAGGGAACAAAAGCTGGAGCTGCAAGC
