>Addgene plasmid #142632 | TFORF0462 | depositor partial sequence | sequence record 280034 | Insert
ACCGCCACCATGTTCTGCACCTCAGGAGGGAATTCAGCCTCAGTGATGTCCATGAGGCCTGTCCCAGGCT
CTCTATCTTCTCTGCTACATCTCCACAACAGACAGAGACAGCCCATGCCAGCCTCCATGCCTGGGACCCT
GCCCAACCCTACAATGCCAGGATCTTCCGCCGTCTTGATGCCAATGGAGCGACAAATGTCAGTGAACTCC
AGCATCATGGGGATGCAAGGTCCAAATCTCAGCAACCCCTGTGCTTCTCCCCAGGTCCAGCCAATGCATT
CAGAAGCCAAAATGAGGTTGAAGGCTGCATTGACTCACCACCCTGCTGCCATGTCAAATGGGAACATGAA
CACCATGGGACACATGATGGAGATGATGGGCTCCCGGCAGGACCAGACGCCACACCATCACATGCACTCG
CACCCGCATCAGCACCAGACACTGCCACCCCATCACCCTTACCCACACCAGCACCAGCACCCAGCACACC
ATCCTCACCCTCAACCCCATCACCAGCAGAACCATCCACATCACCACTCCCATTCCCACCTTCATGCACA
CCCAGCACATCACCAGACCTCGCCACATCCGCCCCTGCACACCGGCAACCAAGCACAGGTTTCACCAGCA
ACACAACAGATGCAGCCAACCCAGACAATACAGCCACCCCAGCCCACAGGGGGGCGCCGGCGAAGGGTGG
TAGACGAGGATCCGGACGAGAGGCGGCGGAAATTTCTGGAACGGAACCGGGCAGCTGCCACCCGCTGCAG
ACAGAAGAGGAAGGTCTGGGTGATGTCATTGGAAAAGAAAGCAGAAGAACTCACCCAGACAAACATGCAG
CTTCAGAATGAAGTGTCTATGTTGAAAAATGAGGTGGCCCAGCTGAAACAGTTGTTGTTAACACATAAAG
ACTGCCCAATAACAGCCATGCAGAAAGAATCACAAGGATATCTAAGTCCAGAGAGTAGCCCTCCTGCTAG
TCCTGTCCCAGCTTGCTCCCAGCAACAAGTCATCCAGCATAATACCATCACTACTTCCTCATCGGTCAGC
GAGGTGGTAGGAAGCTCCACCCTCAGCCAGCTCACCACTCACAGAACAGACCTGAATCCGATTCTTTAGT
AATGAACTAGTCCGTAACTTGAAAGTATTTCGATTTCTTGGCTTTATATATCTTGTGGAAAGGACGAGGC
GGGAGGGTTGCTGCACTTACG
