>Addgene plasmid #142632 | TFORF0462 | depositor partial sequence | sequence record 280035 | Barcode
GGCGGGAGGGTTGCTGCACTTACG
